Addgene plasmid #173874: mCherry-NES-SspB-C3Gcat-P2A-iLIDcaax
Purpose: Mammalian expression of mVenus-NES-SspB-C3Gcat-P2A-iLIDcaax (opto-Rap)
Depositing lab: Takao Nakata. Depositing organization: Institute of Science Tokyo. Publication: Optogenetic control of small GTPases reveals RhoA mediates intracellular calcium signaling. Inaba H, Miao Q, Nakata T. J Biol Chem. 2021 Jan-Jun;296:100290. doi: 10.1016/j.jbc.2021.100290. Epub 2021 Jan 13. PubMed 33453281.
Backbone
  Vector backbone: pEGFP-N1
  Backbone manufacturer: Clontech
  Backbone size w/o insert (bp): 3946
  Total vector size (bp): 6850
  Modifications to backbone: EGFP was removed
  Vector type: Mammalian Expression
Growth in bacteria
  Bacterial resistance: Kanamycin, 50 μg/mL
  Growth temperature: 37°C
  Growth strain: DH5alpha
  Copy number: High Copy
Gene/Insert
  Gene/Insert name: mCherry-NES-SspB-C3Gcat-P2A-iLIDcaax
  Species: H. sapiens (human); Avena sativa (oat)
  Insert size (bp): 2902
  Promoter: CMV
  Tag / fusion protein: mCherry (N terminal on insert); C-terminal CAAX-box (C terminal on backbone)
  Cloning method: Restriction Enzyme; 5′ cloning site AgeI (not destroyed); 3′ cloning site NotI (not destroyed)
  Sequencing primers: 5′ GGTCTATATAAGCAGAGCTGG; 3′ AAGTAAAACCTCTACAAATGTGG
Terms and licenses: Academic/Nonprofit Terms; Industry Terms: Not Available to Industry
How to cite: mCherry-NES-SspB-C3Gcat-P2A-iLIDcaax was a gift from Takao Nakata (Addgene plasmid # 173874 ; http://n2t.net/addgene:173874 ; RRID:Addgene_173874)
