[The description below was written by a language model from this plasmid's Addgene catalogue record and pLannotate feature annotations shown in this document.]
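Description:
mCherry-NES-SspB-C3Gcat-P2A-iLIDcaax is a mammalian expression plasmid of about 6.85 kb built on the Clontech pEGFP-N1 backbone, from which EGFP was removed and replaced by a roughly 2.9 kb insert cloned between AgeI and NotI. It is propagated in E. coli from a high-copy ColE1/pUC-type origin under kanamycin selection. The NeoR/KanR gene sits downstream of both a bacterial (bla) promoter and the SV40 early promoter and is followed by an HSV TK poly(A) signal, so it can also confer G418 resistance in mammalian cells. An f1 origin is also present.

The payload is an optogenetic, light-induced dimerisation system for the small GTPase Rap ("opto-Rap"), expressed as one open reading frame from the CMV enhancer/promoter and terminated by the SV40 poly(A) signal. The first polypeptide is mCherry fused to a nuclear export signal, SspB and the catalytic fragment of human C3G (RAPGEF1), a guanine nucleotide exchange factor that activates Rap1. A P2A self-cleaving peptide separates it from iLID, the oat LOV2-based photoswitch, which carries a K-Ras-derived CAAX box that anchors it to the plasma membrane. The automated annotation labels the LOV-domain region as miniSOG, most likely a homology hit rather than a true miniSOG. Blue light exposes the SspB-binding peptide in iLID and recruits the cytosolic mCherry-tagged GEF to the membrane, where it can locally activate Rap. Red fluorescence allows this translocation to be tracked.

The purpose field names mVenus, but the construct name, tag field and sequence annotation all indicate mCherry. The construct comes from work on optogenetic control of small GTPases.
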