Features (pLannotate 1.2.2; 17 found; start..end, strand, type, name):
     90..393     +  enhancer       CMV enhancer: human cytomegalovirus immediate early enhancer
    394..597     +  promoter       CMV promoter: human cytomegalovirus (CMV) immediate early promoter
    642..1349    +  CDS            mCherry: mCherry is a basic (constitutively fluorescent) red fluorescent protein published in 2004, derived from Discosoma sp.. It is reported to be a very rapidly-maturing monomer with low acid sensitivity.
   1398..1739    +  CDS            sspB (fragment): SSPB_HAEIN - Experimental evidence at protein level: Swiss-Prot protein existence level 1. Also stimulates degradation of the N-terminus of RseA (residues 1-108, alone or in complex with sigma-E) by ClpX-ClpP in a non-ssrA-mediated fashion. From Haemophilus influenzae (strain ATCC 51907 / DSM 11121 / KW20 / Rd).
   1779..2951    +  CDS            RAPGEF1 (fragment): RPGF1_HUMAN - Also known as GRF2. Experimental evidence at protein level: Swiss-Prot protein existence level 1. Guanine nucleotide-releasing protein that binds to SH3 domain of CRK and GRB2/ASH. Transduces signals from CRK to activate RAS. Involved in cell branching and adhesion mediated by BCAR1-CRK-RAPGEF1 signaling and activation of RAP1 (PubMed:12432078). Plays a role in the establishment of basal endothelial barrier function. Plays a role in nerve growth factor (NGF)-induced sustained activation of Rap1 and neurite outgrowth. From Homo sapiens (Human).
   3066..3383    +  CDS            miniSOG: miniSOG is a basic (constitutively fluorescent) cyan fluorescent protein published in 2011, derived from Arabidopsis thaliana. It requires the cofactor flavin for fluorescence.
   3501..3544    +  CDS            K-Ras (fragment): human small GTPase proto-oncoprotein
   3561..3644    +  CDS            large T antigen (fragment): large T antigen from SV40 (simian virus 40)
   3667..3788    +  polyA_signal   SV40 poly(A) signal: SV40 polyadenylation signal
   3822..4250    -  rep_origin     f1 ori (sequence partly withheld): f1 bacteriophage origin of replication; arrow indicates direction of (+) strand synthesis
   4277..4381    +  promoter       AmpR promoter: bla
   4383..4740    +  promoter       SV40 promoter: SV40 enhancer and early promoter
   4775..5569    +  CDS            NeoR/KanR: aminoglycoside phosphotransferase from Tn5; aph(3')-II (or nptII); confers resistance to neomycin, kanamycin, and G418 (Geneticin®)
   5590..5742    +  CDS            ble (fragment): BLE_KLEPN - Experimental evidence at protein level: Swiss-Prot protein existence level 1. Binding protein with a strong affinity to the bleomycin family of antibiotics. Binds to CL990; an antimitotic-antibiotic compound. From Klebsiella pneumoniae.
   5801..5848    +  polyA_signal   HSV TK poly(A) signal: herpes simplex virus thymidine kinase polyadenylation signal (Cole and Stacy, 1985)
   5939..5955    -  polyA_signal   bGH poly(A) signal (fragment): bovine growth hormone polyadenylation signal
   6177..6765    +  rep_origin     ori: high-copy-number ColE1/pMB1/pBR322/pUC origin of replication
>Addgene plasmid #173874 | mCherry-NES-SspB-C3Gcat-P2A-iLIDcaax | addgene full sequence | sequence record 341728 | Addgene NGS Result
CTGTGGATAACCGTATTACCGCCATGCATTAGTTATTAATAGTAATCAATTACGGGGTCATTAGTTCATA
GCCCATATATGGAGTTCCGCGTTACATAACTTACGGTAAATGGCCCGCCTGGCTGACCGCCCAACGACCC
CCGCCCATTGACGTCAATAATGACGTATGTTCCCATAGTAACGCCAATAGGGACTTTCCATTGACGTCAA
TGGGTGGAGTATTTACGGTAAACTGCCCACTTGGCAGTACATCAAGTGTATCATATGCCAAGTACGCCCC
CTATTGACGTCAATGACGGTAAATGGCCCGCCTGGCATTATGCCCAGTACATGACCTTATGGGACTTTCC
TACTTGGCAGTACATCTACGTATTAGTCATCGCTATTACCATGGTGATGCGGTTTTGGCAGTACATCAAT
GGGCGTGGATAGCGGTTTGACTCACGGGGATTTCCAAGTCTCCACCCCATTGACGTCAATGGGAGTTTGT
TTTGGCACCAAAATCAACGGGACTTTCCAAAATGTCGTAACAACTCCGCCCCATTGACGCAAATGGGCGG
TAGGCGTGTACGGTGGGAGGTCTATATAAGCAGAGCTGGTTTAGTGAACCGTCAGATCCGCTAGCGCTAC
CGGTCGCCACCATGGTGAGCAAGGGCGAGGAGGATAACATGGCCATCATCAAGGAGTTCATGCGCTTCAA
GGTGCACATGGAGGGCTCCGTGAACGGCCACGAGTTCGAGATCGAGGGCGAGGGCGAGGGCCGCCCCTAC
GAGGGCACCCAGACCGCCAAGCTGAAGGTGACCAAGGGTGGCCCCCTGCCCTTCGCCTGGGACATCCTGT
CCCCTCAGTTCATGTACGGCTCCAAGGCCTACGTGAAGCACCCCGCCGACATCCCCGACTACTTGAAGCT
GTCCTTCCCCGAGGGCTTCAAGTGGGAGCGCGTGATGAACTTCGAGGACGGCGGCGTGGTGACCGTGACC
CAGGACTCCTCCCTGCAGGACGGCGAGTTCATCTACAAGGTGAAGCTGCGCGGCACCAACTTCCCCTCCG
ACGGCCCCGTAATGCAGAAGAAGACCATGGGCTGGGAGGCCTCCTCCGAGCGGATGTACCCCGAGGACGG
CGCCCTGAAGGGCGAGATCAAGCAGAGGCTGAAGCTGAAGGACGGCGGCCACTACGACGCTGAGGTCAAG
ACCACCTACAAGGCCAAGAAGCCCGTGCAGCTGCCCGGCGCCTACAACGTCAACATCAAGTTGGACATCA
CCTCCCACAACGAGGACTACACCATCGTGGAACAGTACGAACGCGCCGAGGGCCGCCACTCCACCGGCGG
CATGGACGAGCTGTACAAGTTCGGCATTGATCTGAGCGGCCTGACCCTGGGTACCAGTGCTGGAGGTAGC
TCCCCGAAACGCCCTAAGCTGCTGCGTGAATATTACGATTGGCTGGTTGATAACAGCTTTACCCCATATC
TGGTGGTGGATGCCACATACCTGGGCGTGAACGTGCCCGTGGAGTATGTGAAAGACGGTCAGATCGTGCT
GAATCTGTCTGCAAGTGCGACCGGCAACCTGCAACTGACAAATGATTTTATCCAGTTCAACGCCCGCTTT
AAGGGCGTGTCTCGTGAACTGTATATCCCGATGGGTGCCGCTCTGGCCATTTACGCTCGCGAGAACGGCG
ATGGTGTGATGTTCGAACCAGAAGAAATCTATGACGAGCTGAATATTGGTCTCGACAGTGCTGGAGGTAG
TGCTGGAGGTTCAGCTGGTGGACTCGAGGATGACGGGCCGGACGTCCGCGGAGGATCTGGGGACATCTTA
CTGGTCCATGCTACTGAGACTGACAGGAAAGATTTGGTGTTGTACTGCGAGGCATTCCTGACCACCTACA
GGACCTTCATCTCCCCAGAGGAGCTCATCAAGAAGCTGCAGTACAGATATGAGAAATTCTCTCCCTTTGC
CGACACATTCAAGAAGCGCGTCAGCAAGAACACGTTCTTCGTGCTGGTACGGGTGGTGGATGAGCTCTGC
CTGGTGGAGTTGACAGAAGAGATCCTGAAGCTGCTGATGGAACTGGTCTTCCGCCTGGTGTGCAATGGGG
AGCTGAGCCTGGCCCGTGTGCTCCGGAAGAACATCCTGGACAAGGTGGACCAGAAGAAGCTACTCAGGTG
TGCCACCTCCAGCCAGCCCCTGGCAGCCCGGGGGGTAGCAGCCAGGCCGGGGACCTTGCACGACTTTCAC
AGCCATGAGATAGCGGAGCAGCTAACGCTGCTGGATGCTGAGCTCTTCTATAAAATAGAGATTCCTGAGG
TTTTGCTTTGGGCAAAAGAGCAGAATGAGGAGAAGAGCCCCAACTTGACCCAGTTCACGGAGCACTTCAA
CAACATGTCCTACTGGGTCCGGTCCATAATCATGTTACAGGAAAAGGCCCAGGACAGGGAACGGCTGCTC
TTGAAGTTCATCAAGATCATGAAGCACTTGCGGAAGCTGAATAACTTCAACTCCTACTTGGCCATCCTCT
CTGCCCTGGACTCGGCGCCCATCCGCAGGCTGGAGTGGCAGAAGCAGACTTCAGAGGGCCTGGCCGAGTA
CTGCACACTGATCGACAGCTCGTCCTCCTTCCGAGCCTACCGGGCCGCCCTCTCGGAGGTGGAACCGCCG
TGCATCCCGTACCTGGGGCTGATCCTGCAGGACCTGACCTTCGTTCACCTGGGAAACCCAGACTACATCG
ACGGGAAAGTGAACTTCTCCAAGCGGTGGCAGCAGTTCAACATCCTCGACAGCATGCGCTGCTTCCAGCA
GGCGCACTATGACATGCGGAGGAACGACGACATTATAAACTTCTTCAATGACTTCAGTGACCACCTGGCT
GAGGAGGCCCTATGGGAACTGTCTCTGAAAATTAAACCCAGGAACATAACAAGGAGAAAAACAGACCGGG
AAGAGAAGACCCCGCGGGGAAGCGGAGCTACTAACTTCAGCCTGCTGAAGCAGGCTGGAGACGTGGAGGA
GAACCCTGGACCTGCACCGGGATCCGGGGAGTTTCTGGCAACCACACTGGAACGGATCGAGAAAAATTTC
GTGATTACTGATCCGAGACTGCCTGACAACCCAATCATTTTTGCGAGCGATTCCTTCCTGCAGCTGACAG
AATATTCTCGGGAAGAGATCCTGGGGCGCAATTGCCGTTTTCTGCAGGGACCCGAGACAGACCGTGCCAC
TGTTCGGAAAATCAGAGATGCTATTGACAACCAGACTGAAGTGACCGTTCAGCTGATCAATTATACCAAG
AGCGGCAAGAAGTTCTGGAACGTGTTCCACCTGCAGCCGATGCGCGATTATAAGGGCGACGTCCAGTACT
TCATTGGCGTGCAGCTGGATGGCACCGAACGTCTTCATGGCGCCGCTGAGCGTGAGGCGGTCTGCCTGAT
CAAAAAGACAGCCTTTCAGATTGCTGAGGCAGCGAACGACGAAAATTACTTTGGAAGCGGGAGTGGGAGC
AAAAAGAAGAAAAAGAAGTCAAAGACAAAGTGTGTAATTATGTAGGCGGCCGCGACTCTAGATCATAATC
AGCCATACCACATTTGTAGAGGTTTTACTTGCTTTAAAAAACCTCCCACACCTCCCCCTGAACCTGAAAC
ATAAAATGAATGCAATTGTTGTTGTTAACTTGTTTATTGCAGCTTATAATGGTTACAAATAAAGCAATAG
CATCACAAATTTCACAAATAAAGCATTTTTTTCACTGCATTCTAGTTGTGGTTTGTCCAAACTCATCAAT
GTATCTTAAGGCGTAAATTGTAAGCGTTAATATTTTGTTAAAATTCGCGTTAAATTTTTGTTAAATCAGC
TCATTTTTTAACCAATAGGCCGAAATCGGCAAAATCCCTTATAAATCAAAAGAATAGACCGAGATAGGGT
[37 nt withheld, positions 3921-3957]
AAAGAACGTGGACTCCAACGTCAAAGG
[49 nt withheld, positions 3985-4033]
T
[91 nt withheld, positions 4035-4125]
G
[124 nt withheld, positions 4127-4250]
CAGGTGGCACTTTTCGGGGAAATGTGCGCGGAACCCCTATTTGTTTATTTTTCTAAATACATTCAAATAT
GTATCCGCTCATGAGACAATAACCCTGATAAATGCTTCAATAATATTGAAAAAGGAAGAGTCCTGAGGCG
GAAAGAACCAGCTGTGGAATGTGTGTCAGTTAGGGTGTGGAAAGTCCCCAGGCTCCCCAGCAGGCAGAAG
TATGCAAAGCATGCATCTCAATTAGTCAGCAACCAGGTGTGGAAAGTCCCCAGGCTCCCCAGCAGGCAGA
AGTATGCAAAGCATGCATCTCAATTAGTCAGCAACCATAGTCCCGCCCCTAACTCCGCCCATCCCGCCCC
TAACTCCGCCCAGTTCCGCCCATTCTCCGCCCCATGGCTGACTAATTTTTTTTATTTATGCAGAGGCCGA
GGCCGCCTCGGCCTCTGAGCTATTCCAGAAGTAGTGAGGAGGCTTTTTTGGAGGCCTAGGCTTTTGCAAA
GATCGATCAAGAGACAGGATGAGGATCGTTTCGCATGATTGAACAAGATGGATTGCACGCAGGTTCTCCG
GCCGCTTGGGTGGAGAGGCTATTCGGCTATGACTGGGCACAACAGACAATCGGCTGCTCTGATGCCGCCG
TGTTCCGGCTGTCAGCGCAGGGGCGCCCGGTTCTTTTTGTCAAGACCGACCTGTCCGGTGCCCTGAATGA
ACTGCAAGACGAGGCAGCGCGGCTATCGTGGCTGGCCACGACGGGCGTTCCTTGCGCAGCTGTGCTCGAC
GTTGTCACTGAAGCGGGAAGGGACTGGCTGCTATTGGGCGAAGTGCCGGGGCAGGATCTCCTGTCATCTC
ACCTTGCTCCTGCCGAGAAAGTATCCATCATGGCTGATGCAATGCGGCGGCTGCATACGCTTGATCCGGC
TACCTGCCCATTCGACCACCAAGCGAAACATCGCATCGAGCGAGCACGTACTCGGATGGAAGCCGGTCTT
GTCGATCAGGATGATCTGGACGAAGAGCATCAGGGGCTCGCGCCAGCCGAACTGTTCGCCAGGCTCAAGG
CGAGCATGCCCGACGGCGAGGATCTCGTCGTGACCCATGGCGATGCCTGCTTGCCGAATATCATGGTGGA
AAATGGCCGCTTTTCTGGATTCATCGACTGTGGCCGGCTGGGTGTGGCGGACCGCTATCAGGACATAGCG
TTGGCTACCCGTGATATTGCTGAAGAGCTTGGCGGCGAATGGGCTGACCGCTTCCTCGTGCTTTACGGTA
TCGCCGCTCCCGATTCGCAGCGCATCGCCTTCTATCGCCTTCTTGACGAGTTCTTCTGAGCGGGACTCTG
GGGTTCGAAATGACCGACCAAGCGACGCCCAACCTGCCATCACGAGATTTCGATTCCACCGCCGCCTTCT
ATGAAAGGTTGGGCTTCGGAATCGTTTTCCGGGACGCCGGCTGGATGATCCTCCAGCGCGGGGATCTCAT
GCTGGAGTTCTTCGCCCACCCTAGGGGGAGGCTAACTGAAACACGGAAGGAGACAATACCGGAAGGAACC
CGCGCTATGACGGCAATAAAAAGACAGAATAAAACGCACGGTGTTGGGTCGTTTGTTCATAAACGCGGGG
TTCGGTCCCAGGGCTGGCACTCTGTCGATACCCCACCGAGACCCCATTGGGGCCAATACGCCCGCGTTTC
TTCCTTTTCCCCACCCCACCCCCCAAGTTCGGGTGAAGGCCCAGGGCTCGCAGCCAACGTCGGGGCGGCA
GGCCCTGCCATAGCCTCAGGTTACTCATATATACTTTAGATTGATTTAAAACTTCATTTTTAATTTAAAA
GGATCTAGGTGAAGATCCTTTTTGATAATCTCATGACCAAAATCCCTTAACGTGAGTTTTCGTTCCACTG
AGCGTCAGACCCCGTAGAAAAGATCAAAGGATCTTCTTGAGATCCTTTTTTTCTGCGCGTAATCTGCTGC
TTGCAAACAAAAAAACCACCGCTACCAGCGGTGGTTTGTTTGCCGGATCAAGAGCTACCAACTCTTTTTC
CGAAGGTAACTGGCTTCAGCAGAGCGCAGATACCAAATACTGTTCTTCTAGTGTAGCCGTAGTTAGGCCA
CCACTTCAAGAACTCTGTAGCACCGCCTACATACCTCGCTCTGCTAATCCTGTTACCAGTGGCTGCTGCC
AGTGGCGATAAGTCGTGTCTTACCGGGTTGGACTCAAGACGATAGTTACCGGATAAGGCGCAGCGGTCGG
GCTGAACGGGGGGTTCGTGCACACAGCCCAGCTTGGAGCGAACGACCTACACCGAACTGAGATACCTACA
GCGTGAGCTATGAGAAAGCGCCACGCTTCCCGAAGGGAGAAAGGCGGACAGGTATCCGGTAAGCGGCAGG
GTCGGAACAGGAGAGCGCACGAGGGAGCTTCCAGGGGGAAACGCCTGGTATCTTTATAGTCCTGTCGGGT
TTCGCCACCTCTGACTTGAGCGTCGATTTTTGTGATGCTCGTCAGGGGGGCGGAGCCTATGGAAAAACGC
CAGCAACGCGGCCTTTTTACGGTTCCTGGCCTTTTGCTGGCCTTTTGCTCACATGTTCTTTCCTGCGTTA
TCCCCTGATT
